Addgene plasmid #199761: pAG306-pTet07-synYFP[TTG/AGA]-6xArg[AGA]-nLuc
Purpose: Elongation reporter construct to quantify elongation duration of 6_AGA stalling
Depositing lab: Brian Zid. Depositing organization: University of California, San Diego (UCSD). Publication: Quantification of elongation stalls and impact on gene expression in yeast. Hou W, Harjono V, Harvey AT, Subramaniam AR, Zid BM. RNA. 2023 Dec;29(12):1928-1938. doi: 10.1261/rna.079663.123. Epub 2023 Oct 2. PubMed 37783489.
Backbone
  Vector backbone: pAG306
  Backbone manufacturer: Susan Lindquist
  Backbone size w/o insert (bp): 6656
  Vector type: Yeast Expression
  Selectable markers: URA3
Growth in bacteria
  Bacterial resistance: Ampicillin, 100 μg/mL
  Growth temperature: 37°C
  Growth strain: DH5alpha
  Copy number: Unknown
Gene/Insert
  Gene/Insert name: synYFP[TTG/AGA]-6xArg[AGA]-cLuc (alt name: optYFP-6_AGA)
  Species: Synthetic
  Insert size (bp): 732
  Promoter: TetO7
  Cloning method: Gibson Cloning
Resource information
  A portion of this plasmid was derived from a plasmid made by: nanoLuc source: Anna et al. (https://doi.org/10.1002/yea.3155), synYFP[TTG] source: Subramaniam Lab
Terms and licenses: Academic/Nonprofit Terms; Industry Terms: Not Available to Industry
Depositor comments: Please visit https://www.biorxiv.org/content/10.1101/2023.03.19.533377v1 for bioRxiv preprint.
How to cite: pAG306-pTet07-synYFP[TTG/AGA]-6xArg[AGA]-nLuc was a gift from Brian Zid (Addgene plasmid # 199761 ; http://n2t.net/addgene:199761 ; RRID:Addgene_199761)
