[The description below was written by a language model from this plasmid's Addgene catalogue record and pLannotate feature annotations shown in this document.]
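Description:
pAG306-pTet07-synYFP[TTG/AGA]-6xArg[AGA]-nLuc is a yeast expression plasmid built on the pAG306 backbone. It is maintained in E. coli through a high-copy ColE1/pUC-type origin and ampicillin resistance, and it also carries an f1 origin. In yeast it is selected with the URA3 auxotrophic marker, which can be counterselected with 5-FOA. The feature table shows no yeast replication origin or centromere, which fits an integrating vector, although the record does not say this explicitly.

The plasmid contains two yeast expression units. In the first, an ADH1 promoter (preceded by a short GAP promoter remnant) drives a TetR–VP16 activation domain fusion, ending in the ADH1 terminator. This is a tetracycline-controlled transactivator, but the record does not specify whether it is the Tet-Off or Tet-On form. In the second, a tetracycline response element with seven tetO copies controls the reporter open reading frame. The reporter is a synthetic, codon-recoded YFP (annotated as mCitrine) with defined TTG and AGA codon choices. The plasmid name indicates that six consecutive AGA arginine codons follow it, and the frame then continues into nanoLuc, the engineered Oplophorus-derived luciferase, before the CYC1 terminator. The insert field calls the last part "cLuc", but the plasmid name, the source notes and the annotation all point to nanoLuc.

Because the luciferase lies downstream of the test sequence, the delay before luminescence appears after induction reflects the time ribosomes take to translate the upstream region. The construct is used as an elongation reporter to quantify how long elongation takes through the 6×AGA stretch, presumably by comparison with related reporters carrying other codon runs.
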