Features (pLannotate 1.2.2; 26 found; start..end, strand, type, name):
    137..186     +  misc_feature   bom (fragment): basis of mobility region from pBR322
    194..409     +  promoter       URA3 promoter: S. cerevisiae URA3
    410..1213    +  CDS            URA3: orotidine-5'-phosphate decarboxylase, required for uracil biosynthesis; S. cerevisiae URA3; yeast auxotrophic marker, counterselectable with 5-fluoroorotic acid (5-FOA)
   1292..1343    +  misc_feature   bom (fragment): basis of mobility region from pBR322
   1371..1799    -  rep_origin     f1 ori (sequence partly withheld): f1 bacteriophage origin of replication; arrow indicates direction of (+) strand synthesis
   1803..1960    -  CDS            lacZα (fragment): LacZα fragment of β-galactosidase; lacZ fragment
   1963..1981    +  promoter       T7 promoter: promoter for bacteriophage T7 RNA polymerase
   2002..2033    +  promoter       GAP promoter (fragment): S. cerevisiae TDH3; promoter for glyceraldehyde-3-phosphate dehydrogenase
   2034..2430    +  promoter       ADH1 promoter: S. cerevisiae ADH1; promoter for alcohol dehydrogenase 1
   2447..3062    +  CDS            TetR (fragment): tetracycline repressor TetR; tetR from transposon Tn10; TetR binds to the tetracycline operator tetO to inhibit transcription. This inhibition can be relieved by adding tetracycline or doxycycline.
   3214..3447    +  CDS            VP16 AD: transcriptional activation domain of herpes simplex virus protein VP16 (Triezenberg et al., 1988; Cousens et al., 1989); UL48
   3471..3658    +  terminator     ADH1 terminator: S. cerevisiae ADH1; transcription terminator for the S. cerevisiae alcohol dehydrogenase 1 (ADH1) gene
   3716..3986    +  protein_bind   tetracycline response element: contains seven copies of the tetracycline operator tetO tetracycline repressor TetR
   4164..4880    +  CDS            mCitrine: mCitrine is a basic (constitutively fluorescent) yellow fluorescent protein published in 2001, derived from Aequorea victoria.
   4887..5411    +  CDS            LUCI_OPLGR (fragment): Experimental evidence at protein level: Swiss-Prot protein existence level 1. Catalytic subunit of oplophorus-luciferin 2-monooxygenase. Oxidoreductase that converts coelenterazine (the oplophorus luciferin) to coelenteramide under emission of blue light with a maximum at 454 nm. Is also active with bisdeoxycoelenterazine. From Oplophorus gracilirostris (Luminous shrimp).
   5475..5664    +  terminator     CYC1 terminator: S. cerevisiae CYC1; transcription terminator for CYC1
   5682..5701    +  misc_feature   MCS (fragment): pBluescript multiple cloning site
   5713..5731    -  promoter       T3 promoter: promoter for bacteriophage T3 RNA polymerase
   5776..5792    -  protein_bind   lac operator: The lac repressor binds to the lac operator to inhibit transcription in E. coli. This inhibition can be relieved by adding lactose or isopropyl-β-D-thiogalactopyranoside (IPTG). lac repressor encoded by lacI
   5800..5830    -  promoter       lac promoter: promoter for the E. coli lac operon
   5845..5866    -  protein_bind   CAP binding site: CAP binding activates transcription in the presence of cAMP. E. coli catabolite activator protein
   5879..5971    -  CDS            lacI (fragment): lac repressor; lacI; The lac repressor binds to the lac operator to inhibit transcription in E. coli. This inhibition can be relieved by adding lactose or isopropyl-β-D-thiogalactopyranoside (IPTG).
   6154..6742    -  rep_origin     ori: high-copy-number ColE1/pMB1/pBR322/pUC origin of replication
   6913..7773    -  CDS            AmpR: β-lactamase; bla; confers resistance to ampicillin, carbenicillin, and related antibiotics
   7774..7878    -  promoter       AmpR promoter: bla
   8883..35      +  CDS            rop (fragment) (across the origin): Rop protein, which maintains plasmids at low copy number; rop
>Addgene plasmid #199761 | pAG306-pTet07-synYFP[TTG/AGA]-6xArg[AGA]-nLuc | addgene full sequence | sequence record 392205 | Addgene NGS Result
TCGCGCGTTTCGGTGATGACGGTGAAAACCTCTGACACATGCAGCTCCCGGAGACGGTCACAGCTTGTCT
GTAAGCGGATGCCGGGAGCAGACAAGCCCGTCAGGGCGCGTCAGCGGGTGTTGGCGGGTGTCGGGGCTGG
CTTAACTATGCGGCATCAGAGCAGATTGTACTGAGAGTGCACCATACCACCTTTTCAATTCATCATTTTT
TTTTTATTCTTTTTTTTGATTTCGGTTTCCTTGAAATTTTTTTGATTCGGTAATCTCCGAACAGAAGGAA
GAACGAAGGAAGGAGCACAGACTTAGATTGGTATATATACGCATATGTAGTGTTGAAGAAACATGAAATT
GCCCAGTATTCTTAACCCAACTGCACAGAACAAAAACCTGCAGGAAACGAAGATAAATCATGTCGAAAGC
TACATATAAGGAACGTGCTGCTACTCATCCTAGTCCTGTTGCTGCCAAGCTATTTAATATCATGCACGAA
AAGCAAACAAACTTGTGTGCTTCATTGGATGTTCGTACCACCAAGGAATTACTGGAGTTAGTTGAAGCAT
TAGGTCCCAAAATTTGTTTACTAAAAACACATGTGGATATCTTGACTGATTTTTCCATGGAGGGCACAGT
TAAGCCGCTAAAGGCATTATCCGCCAAGTACAATTTTTTACTCTTCGAAGACAGAAAATTTGCTGACATT
GGTAATACAGTCAAATTGCAGTACTCTGCGGGTGTATACAGAATAGCAGAATGGGCAGACATTACGAATG
CACACGGTGTGGTGGGCCCAGGTATTGTTAGCGGTTTGAAGCAGGCGGCAGAAGAAGTAACAAAGGAACC
TAGAGGCCTTTTGATGTTAGCAGAATTGTCATGCAAGGGCTCCCTATCTACTGGAGAATATACTAAGGGT
ACTGTTGACATTGCGAAGAGCGACAAAGATTTTGTTATCGGCTTTATTGCTCAAAGAGACATGGGTGGAA
GAGATGAAGGTTACGATTGGTTGATTATGACACCCGGTGTGGGTTTAGATGACAAGGGAGACGCATTGGG
TCAACAGTATAGAACCGTGGATGATGTGGTCTCTACAGGATCTGACATTATTATTGTTGGAAGAGGACTA
TTTGCAAAGGGAAGGGATGCTAAGGTAGAGGGTGAACGTTACAGAAAAGCAGGCTGGGAAGCATATTTGA
GAAGATGCGGCCAGCAAAACTAAAAAACTGTATTATAAGTAAATGCATGTATACTAAACTCACAAATTAG
AGCTTCAATTTAATTATATCAGTTATTACCCTATGCGGTGTGAAATACCGCACAGATGCGTAAGGAGAAA
ATACCGCATCAGGAAATTGTAAGCGTTAATATTTTGTTAAAATTCGCGTTAAATTTTTGTTAAATCAGCT
CATTTTTTAACCAATAGGCCGAAATCGGCAAAATCCCTTATAAATCAAAAGAATAGACCGAGATAGGGT
[37 nt withheld, positions 1470-1506]
AAAGAACGTGGACTCCAACGTCAAAGG
[49 nt withheld, positions 1534-1582]
T
[91 nt withheld, positions 1584-1674]
G
[124 nt withheld, positions 1676-1799]
CCATTCGCCATTCAGGCTGCGCAACTGTTGGGAAGGGCGATCGGTGCGGGCCTCTTCGCTATTACGCCAG
CTGGCGAAAGGGGGATGTGCTGCAAGGCGATTAAGTTGGGTAACGCCAGGGTTTTCCCAGTCACGACGTT
GTAAAACGACGGCCAGTGAATTGTAATACGACTCACTATAGGGCGAATTGGAGCTCAGTTTATCATTATC
AATACTCGCCATTTCAAAGAATACCAACTTCTTTTCTTTTTTTTTCTTTTCTCTCTCCCCCGTTGTTGTC
TCACCATATCCGCAATGACAAAAAAATGATGGAAGACACTAAAGGAAAAAATTAACGACAAAGACAGCAC
CAACAGATGTCGTTGTTCCAGAGCTGATGAGGGGTATCTCGAAGCACACGAAACTTTTTCCTTCCTTCAT
TCACGCACACTACTCTCTAATGAGCAACGGTATACGGCCTTCCTTCCAGTTACTTGAATTTGAAATAAAA
AAAAGTTTGCTGTCTTGCTATCAAGTATAAATAGACCTGCAATTATTAATCTTTTGTTTCCTCGTCATTG
TTCTCGTTCCCTTTCTTCCTTGTTTCTTTTTCTGCACAATATTTCAAGCTATACCAAGCATACAATCAAC
TATCTCATCTAGAATGCCTAGATTAGATAAAAGTAAAGTGATTAACAGCGCATTAGAGCTGCTTAATGGG
GTCGGAATCGAAGGTTTAACAACCCGTAAACTCGCCCAGAAGCTAGGTGTAGAGCAGCCTACATTGTATT
GGCATGTAAAAAATAAGCGGGCTTTGCTCGACGCCTTACCCATTGAGATGTTAGATAGGCACCATACTCA
CTTTTGCCCTTTAGAAGGGGAAAGCTGGCAAGATTTTTTACGTAATAACGCTAAAAGTTTTAGATGTGCT
TTACTAAGTCATCGCGATGGAGCAAAAGTACATTTAGGTACACGGCCTACAGAAAAACAGTATGAAACTC
TCGAAAATCAATTAGCCTTTTTATGCCAACAAGGTTTTTCACTAGAGAATGCATTATATGCACTCAGCGC
TGTGGGGCACTTTACTTTAGGTTGCGTATTGGAAGAACAAGAGCATCAAGTCGCTAAAGAAGAAAGGGAA
ACACCTACTACTGATAGTATGCCGCCATTATTACGACAAGCTATCGAATTATTTGATCGCCAAGGTGCAG
AGCCAGCCTTCTTATTCGGCCTTGAATTGATCATATGCGGATTAGAAAAACAACTTAAATGTGAAAGTGG
GTCCGCGTACAGCCGCGCGCGTACGAAAAACAATTACGGGTCTACCATCGAGGGCCTGCTCGATCTCCCG
GACGACGACGCCCCCGAAGAGGCGGGGCTGGCGGCTCCGCGCCTGTCCTTTCTCCCCGCGGGACACACGC
GCAGACTGTCGACGGCCCCCCCGACCGATGTCAGCCTGGGGGACGAGCTCCACTTAGACGGCGAGGACGT
GGCGATGGCGCATGCCGACGCGCTAGACGATTTCGATCTGGACATGTTGGGGGACGGGGATTCCCCGGGT
CCGGGATTTACCCCCCACGACTCCGCCCCCTACGGCGCTCTGGATATGGCCGACTTCGAGTTTGAGCAGA
TGTTTACCGATGCCCTTGGAATTGACGAGTACGGTGGGTAGCTCGAGCCACTTCTAAATAAGCGAATTTC
TTATGATTTATGATTTTTATTATTAAATAAGTTATAAAAAAAATAAGTGTATACAAATTTTAAAGTGACT
CTTAGGTTTTAAAACGAAAATTCTTATTCTTGAGTAACTCTTTCCTGTAGGTCAGGTTGCTTTCTCAGGT
ATAGTATGAGGTCGCTCTTATTGACCACACCTCTACCGGCAGATCCGCTAGGGATAACAGGGTAATATAG
ATCAATTCCTCGATCGAGTTTACCACTCCCTATCAGTGATAGAGAAAAGTGAAAGTCGAGTTTACCACTC
CCTATCAGTGATAGAGAAAAGTGAAAGTCGAGTTTACCACTCCCTATCAGTGATAGAGAAAAGTGAAAGT
CGAGTTTACCACTCCCTATCAGTGATAGAGAAAAGTGAAAGTCGAGTTTACCACTCCCTATCAGTGATAG
AGAAAAGTGAAAGTCGAGTTTACCACTCCCTATCAGTGATAGAGAAAAGTGAAAGTCGAGTTTACCACTC
CCTATCAGTGATAGAGAAAAGTGAAAGTCGAGCTCGGTACCCTATGGCATGCATGTGCTCTGTATGTATA
TAAAACTCTTGTTTTCTTCTTTTCTCTAAATATTCTTTCCTTATACATTAGGTCCTTTGTAGCATAAATT
ACTATACTTCTATAGACACGCAAACACAAATACACACACTAAATTACCGGATCAATTATGTCTAAGGGTG
AAGAATTGTTCACTGGTGTTGTTCCAATCTTGGTTGAATTGGACGGTGACGTTAACGGTCACAAGTTCTC
TGTTTCTGGTGAAGGTGAAGGTGACGCTACTTACGGTAAGTTGACTTTGAAGTTCATCTGTACTACTGGT
AAGTTGCCAGTTCCATGGCCAACTTTGGTTACTACTTTGGGTTACGGTTTGATGTGTTTCGCTAGATACC
CAGACCACATGAAGCAACACGACTTCTTCAAGTCTGCTATGCCAGAAGGTTACGTTCAAGAAAGAACTAT
CTTCTTCAAGGACGACGGTAACTACAAGACTAGAGCTGAAGTTAAGTTCGAAGGTGACACTTTGGTTAAC
AGAATCGAATTGAAGGGTATCGACTTCAAGGAAGACGGTAACATCTTGGGTCACAAGTTGGAATACAACT
ACAACTCTCACAACGTTTACATCATGGCTGACAAGCAAAAGAACGGTATCAAGGCTAACTTCAAGATCAG
ACACAACATCGAAGACGGTTCTGTTCAATTGGCTGACCACTACCAACAAAACACTCCAATCGGTGACGGT
CCAGTTTTGTTGCCAGACAACCACTACTTGTCTTACCAATCTAAGTTGTCTAAGGACCCAAACGAAAAGA
GAGACCACATGGTTTTGTTGGAATTCGTTACTGCTGCTGGTATCACTCACGGTATGGACGAATTGTACAA
GAGAAGAAGAAGAAGAAGAATGGTTTTTACTTTAGAAGATTTTGTTGGTGATTGGCGTCAAACTGCTGGT
TATAATTTAGATCAAGTTTTAGAACAAGGTGGTGTTTCTTCTTTATTTCAAAATTTAGGTGTTTCTGTTA
CTCCTATTCAACGTATTGTTTTATCTGGTGAAAATGGTTTAAAAATTGATATTCATGTTATTATTCCTTA
TGAAGGTTTATCTGGTGATCAAATGGGTCAAATTGAAAAAATTTTTAAAGTTGTTTATCCTGTTGATGAT
CATCATTTTAAAGTTATTTTACATTATGGTACTTTAGTTATTGATGGTGTTACTCCTAATATGATTGATT
ATTTTGGTCGTCCTTATGAAGGTATTGCTGTTTTTGATGGTAAAAAAATTACTGTTACTGGTACTTTATG
GAATGGTAATAAAATTATTGATGAACGTTTAATTAATCCTGATGGTTCTTTATTATTTCGTGTTACTATT
AATGGTGTTACTGGTTGGCGTTTATGTGAACGTATTTTAGCTAATTCTCATGGTTTTTAAAAGCTTATTA
GTTATGTCACGCTTACATTCACGCCCTCCCCCCACATCCGCTCTAACCGAAAAGGAAGGAGTTAGACAAC
CTGAAGTCTAGGTCCCTATTTATTTTTTTATAGTTATGTTAGTATTAAGAACGTTATTTATATTTCAAAT
TTTTCTTTTTTTTCTGTACAGACGCGTGTACGCATGTAACATTATACTGAAAACCTTGCTTGAGAAGGTT
TTGGGACGCTCGAAGGCTTTAATTTGCGGCCGTCGAGGGGGGGCCCGGTACCAGCTTTTGTTCCCTTTAG
TGAGGGTTAATTTCGAGCTTGGCGTAATCATGGTCATAGCTGTTTCCTGTGTGAAATTGTTATCCGCTCA
CAATTCCACACAACATACGAGCCGGAAGCATAAAGTGTAAAGCCTGGGGTGCCTAATGAGTGAGCTAACT
CACATTAATTGCGTTGCGCTCACTGCCCGCTTTCCAGTCGGGAAACCTGTCGTGCCAGCTGCATTAATGA
ATCGGCCAACGCGCGGGGAGAGGCGGTTTGCGTATTGGGCGCTCTTCCGCTTCCTCGCTCACTGACTCGC
TGCGCTCGGTCGTTCGGCTGCGGCGAGCGGTATCAGCTCACTCAAAGGCGGTAATACGGTTATCCACAGA
ATCAGGGGATAACGCAGGAAAGAACATGTGAGCAAAAGGCCAGCAAAAGGCCAGGAACCGTAAAAAGGCC
GCGTTGCTGGCGTTTTTCCATAGGCTCCGCCCCCCTGACGAGCATCACAAAAATCGACGCTCAAGTCAGA
GGTGGCGAAACCCGACAGGACTATAAAGATACCAGGCGTTTCCCCCTGGAAGCTCCCTCGTGCGCTCTCC
TGTTCCGACCCTGCCGCTTACCGGATACCTGTCCGCCTTTCTCCCTTCGGGAAGCGTGGCGCTTTCTCAT
AGCTCACGCTGTAGGTATCTCAGTTCGGTGTAGGTCGTTCGCTCCAAGCTGGGCTGTGTGCACGAACCCC
CCGTTCAGCCCGACCGCTGCGCCTTATCCGGTAACTATCGTCTTGAGTCCAACCCGGTAAGACACGACTT
ATCGCCACTGGCAGCAGCCACTGGTAACAGGATTAGCAGAGCGAGGTATGTAGGCGGTGCTACAGAGTTC
TTGAAGTGGTGGCCTAACTACGGCTACACTAGAAGAACAGTATTTGGTATCTGCGCTCTGCTGAAGCCAG
TTACCTTCGGAAAAAGAGTTGGTAGCTCTTGATCCGGCAAACAAACCACCGCTGGTAGCGGTGGTTTTTT
TGTTTGCAAGCAGCAGATTACGCGCAGAAAAAAAGGATCTCAAGAAGATCCTTTGATCTTTTCTACGGGG
TCTGACGCTCAGTGGAACGAAAACTCACGTTAAGGGATTTTGGTCATGAGATTATCAAAAAGGATCTTCA
CCTAGATCCTTTTAAATTAAAAATGAAGTTTTAAATCAATCTAAAGTATATATGAGTAAACTTGGTCTGA
CAGTTACCAATGCTTAATCAGTGAGGCACCTATCTCAGCGATCTGTCTATTTCGTTCATCCATAGTTGCC
TGACTCCCCGTCGTGTAGATAACTACGATACGGGAGGGCTTACCATCTGGCCCCAGTGCTGCAATGATAC
CGCGAGACCCACGCTCACCGGCTCCAGATTTATCAGCAATAAACCAGCCAGCCGGAAGGGCCGAGCGCAG
AAGTGGTCCTGCAACTTTATCCGCCTCCATCCAGTCTATTAATTGTTGCCGGGAAGCTAGAGTAAGTAGT
TCGCCAGTTAATAGTTTGCGCAACGTTGTTGCCATTGCTACAGGCATCGTGGTGTCACGCTCGTCGTTTG
GTATGGCTTCATTCAGCTCCGGTTCCCAACGATCAAGGCGAGTTACATGATCCCCCATGTTGTGCAAAAA
AGCGGTTAGCTCCTTCGGTCCTCCGATCGTTGTCAGAAGTAAGTTGGCCGCAGTGTTATCACTCATGGTT
ATGGCAGCACTGCATAATTCTCTTACTGTCATGCCATCCGTAAGATGCTTTTCTGTGACTGGTGAGTACT
CAACCAAGTCATTCTGAGAATAGTGTATGCGGCGACCGAGTTGCTCTTGCCCGGCGTCAATACGGGATAA
TACCGCGCCACATAGCAGAACTTTAAAAGTGCTCATCATTGGAAAACGTTCTTCGGGGCGAAAACTCTCA
AGGATCTTACCGCTGTTGAGATCCAGTTCGATGTAACCCACTCGTGCACCCAACTGATCTTCAGCATCTT
TTACTTTCACCAGCGTTTCTGGGTGAGCAAAAACAGGAAGGCAAAATGCCGCAAAAAAGGGAATAAGGGC
GACACGGAAATGTTGAATACTCATACTCTTCCTTTTTCAATATTATTGAAGCATTTATCAGGGTTATTGT
CTCATGAGCGGATACATATTTGAATGTATTTAGAAAAATAAACAAATAGGGGTTCCGCGCACATTTCCCC
GAAAAGTGCCACCTGGGGGGTGCTAATTATGGCATTGATTGGGGCGGTAAAACATTCAAAGTCAATGAAA
AGGATGCTAAATTGAATGATACTGAAGACATTTCATTCGCTTCTCAGATCAAAAACTTAAATCTGTCTAT
ATGAGCTGTCCCAAAGCCACTTCTTACCTTTCAAGAAAACATGGACCTTGCTTTGCCACAAAATAATTGC
CTGTAAGATAGTTTTTTATTTGCACATTGTTATTACTAACCTATGCTTTGCTACGGACGACTGCTTGGTA
AAAATGCAAAAGTATTAGGATGTCTCACAAGAAACTGCTCGTGGTGAAAATTTTCAGCCGCGACCATCCT
CCCACGCCAACAAGCCCTCTTTTGCCCATCCTTCTGGAATTCGCGGTGAAAATCAATTTGATATATAAAA
TTCCCTCATAATATCTAGGAACGGGATCACATATCTCAATGAGCTAAAGCGGCCGCTTCTTCGAATGGGA
CCAGCTAAAGTGATCAAACTTCATGCAGGATGTTGGACACTTTTTCTTTCAAGAAGCTCCAAATATATAA
ATTTTTGCAATCTAGGAATTGAAATATCGTACTTCCGATTCAGAATATCTCAACTCTACTACATCTATAT
ATGACTGTACTCGCGTTCTTGGTAAACATCAATTAGTAGGTGTTTTTGCGAGCATATGTTGAGCTCAGAA
AATATGAGCACAATCTTCGAAACCATTGTTTTTTTGTGCAAAAGTCACCATCGGGTTTATAGTATGGACT
CTTGAACGAACCATTCTGATCTGTATTTCTCTCATATTTACTCCATTTATTTTTTGCTGCTCTTTGCTTT
ACTTCAACACGATGCTTTTCCTAAGTAATTTTTTATTTTATTCACAATGCTCCATAACTCTTCAGGCCTT
AAACGACCATCCATGGCCCCTAAGAAACCATTATTATCATGACATTAACCTATAAAAATAGGCGTATCAC
GAGGCCCTTTCGTC
